Addgene plasmid #124814: NLS-PyronicSF/pCMV-myc-nuc
Purpose: Highly resposive GFP-based pyruvate nanosensor with a nuclear localization signal.
Depositing lab: Luis Felipe Barros. Publication: A highly responsive pyruvate sensor reveals pathway-regulatory role of the mitochondrial pyruvate carrier MPC. Arce-Molina R, Cortes-Molina F, Sandoval PY, Galaz A, Alegria K, Schirmeier S, Barros LF, San Martin A. Elife. 2020 Mar 6;9. pii: 53917. doi: 10.7554/eLife.53917. PubMed 32142409.
Backbone
  Vector backbone: pCMV-myc-nuc
  Backbone manufacturer: ThermoFisher
  Backbone size w/o insert (bp): 4990
  Total vector size (bp): 6490
  Vector type: Mammalian Expression
  Selectable markers: Neomycin (select with G418)
Growth in bacteria
  Bacterial resistance: Ampicillin, 100 μg/mL
  Growth temperature: 37°C
  Growth strain: DH5alpha
  Copy number: High Copy
Gene/Insert
  Gene/Insert name: PyronicSF (alt name: Pyruvate Optical Nano-Indicator from CECs Single-Fluorophore)
  Species: Synthetic
  Insert size (bp): 1500
  Promoter: CMV
  Tag / fusion protein: Nuclear Localization Signal (C terminal on backbone)
  Cloning method: Restriction Enzyme; 5′ cloning site XhoI (not destroyed); 3′ cloning site NotI (not destroyed)
  Sequencing primers: 5′ CMV-F; 3′ BGH Reverse
Terms and licenses: Academic/Nonprofit Terms; Industry Terms: Not Available to Industry
Depositor comments: Please visit https://www.biorxiv.org/content/10.1101/611806v1 for BioRxiv preprint
How to cite: NLS-PyronicSF/pCMV-myc-nuc was a gift from Luis Felipe Barros (Addgene plasmid # 124814 ; http://n2t.net/addgene:124814 ; RRID:Addgene_124814)
