[The description below was written by a language model from this plasmid's Addgene catalogue record and pLannotate feature annotations shown in this document.]
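Description:
NLS-PyronicSF/pCMV-myc-nuc is a 6,490 bp mammalian expression plasmid that produces a nuclear-targeted version of PyronicSF, a synthetic, single-fluorophore, GFP-based pyruvate nanosensor described as highly responsive. The roughly 1.5 kb sensor coding sequence was cloned between XhoI and NotI sites of the commercial pCMV-myc-nuc backbone, downstream of the human cytomegalovirus immediate early enhancer and promoter and upstream of the bovine growth hormone polyadenylation signal. Automated annotation of the insert picks up a GFP-derived segment (matched to cEGFP), preceded by a short fragment with homology to a Bacillus subtilis protein (ydeF). This fragment presumably reflects a bacterial ligand-binding portion of the sensor, although the record does not state the origin of the pyruvate-binding domain. Immediately after the insert, the backbone supplies three tandem copies of the SV40 large T antigen nuclear localization signal, fused to the C terminus of the sensor so that it accumulates in the nucleus. The backbone name implies a myc epitope, but neither the catalogue fields nor the feature table lists one.

For propagation in E. coli, the plasmid carries a high-copy ColE1/pUC-type origin and an ampicillin resistance gene driven by its own bla promoter. An f1 origin is also present. A separate cassette consisting of the SV40 early promoter, the Tn5 neomycin phosphotransferase gene and an SV40 poly(A) signal allows G418 selection of stably transfected mammalian cells. The construct is intended for transfection into mammalian cells to monitor pyruvate by fluorescence in the nuclear compartment, in the context of studying pyruvate handling and mitochondrial pyruvate carrier function.
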