Features (pLannotate 1.2.2; 17 found; start..end, strand, type, name):
     12..388     +  enhancer       CMV enhancer: human cytomegalovirus immediate early enhancer
    390..593     +  promoter       CMV promoter: human cytomegalovirus (CMV) immediate early promoter
    743..913     +  CDS            ydeF (fragment): YDEF_BACSU - Protein inferred from homology: Swiss-Prot protein existence level 3. From Bacillus subtilis (strain 168).
   1256..1984    +  CDS            cEGFP: cEGFP is a basic (constitutively fluorescent) green fluorescent protein published in 2008, derived from Aequorea victoria.
   2201..2221    +  CDS            SV40 NLS: nuclear localization signal of SV40 (simian virus 40) large T antigen
   2225..2245    +  CDS            SV40 NLS: nuclear localization signal of SV40 (simian virus 40) large T antigen
   2249..2269    +  CDS            SV40 NLS: nuclear localization signal of SV40 (simian virus 40) large T antigen
   2353..2560    +  polyA_signal   bGH poly(A) signal: bovine growth hormone polyadenylation signal
   2581..2602    +  promoter       SV40 promoter (fragment): SV40 enhancer and early promoter
   2623..3051    +  rep_origin     f1 ori (sequence partly withheld): f1 bacteriophage origin of replication; arrow indicates direction of (+) strand synthesis
   3065..3394    +  promoter       SV40 promoter: SV40 enhancer and early promoter
   3424..4214    +  CDS            NeoR/KanR (fragment): aminoglycoside phosphotransferase from Tn5; aph(3')-II (or nptII); confers resistance to neomycin, kanamycin, and G418 (Geneticin®)
   4235..4393    +  CDS            ble (fragment): BLE_KLEPN - Experimental evidence at protein level: Swiss-Prot protein existence level 1. Binding protein with a strong affinity to the bleomycin family of antibiotics. Binds to CL990; an antimitotic-antibiotic compound. From Klebsiella pneumoniae.
   4388..4509    +  polyA_signal   SV40 poly(A) signal: SV40 polyadenylation signal
   4713..5301    -  rep_origin     ori: high-copy-number ColE1/pMB1/pBR322/pUC origin of replication
   5472..6332    -  CDS            AmpR: β-lactamase; bla; confers resistance to ampicillin, carbenicillin, and related antibiotics
   6333..6437    -  promoter       AmpR promoter: bla
>Addgene plasmid #124814 | NLS-PyronicSF/pCMV-myc-nuc | addgene full sequence | sequence record 244048 | Addgene NGS Result
GTACCGAATTCACATTGATTATTGAGTAGTTATTAATAGTAATCAATTACGGGGTCATTAGTTCATAGCC
CATATATGGAGTTCCGCGTTACATAACTTACGGTAAATGGCCCGCCTGGCTGACCGCCCAACGACCCCCG
CCCATTGACGTCAATAATGACGTATGTTCCCATAGTAACGCCAATAGGGACTTTCCATTGACGTCAATGG
GTGGAGTATTTACGGTAAACTGCCCACTTGGCAGTACATCAAGTGTATCATATGCCAAGTACGCCCCCTA
TTGACGTCAATGACGGTAAATGGCCCGCCTGGCATTATGCCCAGTACATGACCTTATGGGACTTTCCTAC
TTGGCAGTACATCTACGGTTAGTCATCGCTATTACCATAGTGATGCGGTTTTGGCAGTACATCAATGGGC
GTGGATAGCGGTTTGACTCACGGGGATTTCCAAGTCTCCACCCCATTGACGTCAATGGGAGTTTGTTTTG
GCACCAAAATCAACGGGACTTTCCAAAATGTCGTAACAACTCCGCCCCATTGACGCAAATGGGCGGTAGG
CGTGTACGGTGGGAGGTCTATATAAGCAGAGCTTTCTGGCTAACTAGAGAACCCACTGCTTACTGGCACG
TGGAAATTAATACGACGTGGCCACCATGGCCCAGGTGCAGCTGCAGGTCGACCTCGAGACCATGGCATAT
AGCAAAATTCGGCAGCCCAAACTGAGCGATGTGATTGAGCAGCAGCTGGAGTTTCTGATTCTGGAAGGCA
CCCTGAGACCTGGAGAGAAACTGCCCCCTGAGCGCGAACTCGCCAAGCAGTTCGACGTGAGTCGACCATC
ACTGAGGGAGGCTATCCAGAGGCTGGAAGCAAAGGGACTGCTCCTGAGGAGACAGGGAGGAGGGACTTTC
GTGCAGAGCTCCCTGTGGCAGAGCTTCAGCGACCCCCTGGTCGAGCTCCTGTCTGACCACCCAGAAAGTC
AGTACGATCTCCTGGAGACAAGACATGCTCTGGAAGGCATCGCCGCTTACTATGCAGCCCTGCGGTCCAC
TGACGAGGATAAGGAACGCATCCGAGAGCTGCACCATGCCATTGAACTCGCTCAGCAGTCAGGAGACCTG
GATGCAGAGAGCAACGCCGTGCTGCAGTACCAGATTGCAGTCACCGAGGCTGCACACAATGTGGTCCTCC
TGCATCTCCTGAGGTGCATGGAGCCAATGCTGGCCCAGAACGTGAGACAGAATTTTGAGCTCCTGCTCGA
AAACGTCTATATCAAGGCCGACAAGCAGAAAAACGGCATTAAGGCTAACTTCAAGATCAGACACAACATC
GAGGATGGTGGCGTGCAGCTGGCCTACCATTATCAGCAGAACACACCAATCGGAGACGGACCAGTGCTGC
TCCCAGATAATCACTACCTGAGCGTCCAGTCCAAGCTGTCTAAAGACCCTAACGAGAAGCGGGATCATAT
GGTGCTGCTCGAATTTGTCACAGCCGCTGGGATCACTCTGGGTATGGACGAGCTCTATAAAGGAGGGACC
GGTGGCAGTATGGTGTCAAAGGGCGAGGAACTGTTCACAGGAGTGGTCCCCATTCTGGTGGAGCTCGACG
GCGATGTCAATGGACACAAATTTTCCGTGTCTGGCGAGGGCGAAGGAGATGCTACCTACGGGAAGCTGAC
ACTCAAATTCATCTGCACCACAGGCAAGCTGCCAGTGCCCTGGCCTACTCTGGTCACTACCCTCACCTAC
GGGGTGCAGTGTTTCTCCAGATATCCCGACCACATGAAGCAGCATGATTTCTTTAAATCTGCTATGCCTG
AGGGGTACATCCAGGAACGGACAATTTTCTTTAAGGACGATGGTAACTACAAAACACGCGCAGAGGTGAA
GTTCGAAGGCGACACTCTGGTCAATCGAATCGAGCTGAAGGGAATTGACTTTAAAGAAGATGGGAACATC
CTGGGTCACAAGCTGGAGTACAATACTAGGTATTCTCGGCGCGAAATGCTGCCACTCGTGTCTAGTCACA
GGACCAGAATCTTTGAGGCAATTATGGCCGGAAAGCCCGAGGAAGCTAGAGAAGCAAGTCACCGGCATCT
GGCCTTCATCGAGGAAATTCTGCTCGACCGGAGCCGCGAGGAATCCCGAAGGGAGCGCAGCCTGAGACGA
CTCGAACAGCGAAAGAACGCGGCCGCAGATCCAAAAAAGAAGAGAAAGGTAGATCCAAAAAAGAAGAGAA
AGGTAGATCCAAAAAAGAAGAGAAAGGTAGATACGGCCGCAGAACAAAAACTCATCTCAGAAGAGGATCT
GAATGGGGCCGCATAGTCTAGAAGCTCGCTGATCAGCCTCGACTGTGCCTTCTAGTTGCCAGCCATCTGT
TGTTTGCCCCTCCCCCGTGCCTTCCTTGACCCTGGAAGGTGCCACTCCCACTGTCCTTTCCTAATAAAAT
GAGGAAATTGCATCGCATTGTCTGAGTAGGTGTCATTCTATTCTGGGGGGTGGGGTGGGGCAGGACAGCA
AGGGGGAGGATTGGGAAGACAATAGCAGGCATGCTGGGGATGGCCCGGGCTCTATGGCTTCTGAGGCGGA
AAGAACCAGCTGGGGCTCTAGGGGGTATCCCC
[124 nt withheld, positions 2623-2746]
C
[72 nt withheld, positions 2748-2819]
TCCCCCAAAAAACTTGATTA
[49 nt withheld, positions 2840-2888]
CCTTTGACGTTGGAGTCCACGTTCTTT
[37 nt withheld, positions 2916-2952]
ACCCTATCTCGGTCTATTCTTTTGATTTATAAGGGATTTTGCCGATTTCGGCCTATTGGTTAAAAAATGA
GCTGATTTAACAAAAATTTAACGCGAATTAATTCTGTGGAATGTGTGTCAGTTAGGGTGTGGAAAGTCCC
CAGGCTCCCCAGCAGGCAGAAGTATGCAAAGCATGCATCTCAATTAGTCAGCAACCAGGTGTGGAAAGTC
CCCAGGCTCCCCAGCAGGCAGAAGTATGCAAAGCATGCATCTCAATTAGTCAGCAACCATAGTCCCGCCC
CTAACTCCGCCCATCCCGCCCCTAACTCCGCCCAGTTCCGCCCATTCTCCGCCCCTAGGCTGACTAATTT
TTTTTATTTATGCAGAGGCCGAGGCCGCCTCTGCCTCTGAGCTATTCCAGAAGTAGTGAGGAGGCTTTTT
TGGAGGCCTAGGCTTTTGCAAAAAGCTCCCCCCCCGGGAGGTCCACAATGGTTGAACAAGATGGATTGCA
CGCAGGTTCTCCGGCCGCTTGGGTGGAGAGGCTATTCGGCTATGACTGGGCACAACAGACAATCGGCTGC
TCTGATGCCGCCGTGTTCCGGCTGTCAGCGCAGGGGCGCCCGGTTCTTTTTGTCAAGACCGACCTGTCCG
GTGCCCTGAATGAACTCCAGGACGAGGCAGCGCGGCTATCGTGGCTGGCCACGACGGGCGTTCCTTGCGC
AGCTGTGCTCGACGTTGTCACTGAAGCGGGAAGGGACTGGCTGCTATTGGGCGAAGTGCCGGGGCAGGAT
CTCCTGTCATCTCACCTTGCTCCTGCCGAGAAAGTATCCATCATGGCTGATGCAATGCGGCGGCTGCATA
CGCTTGATCCGGCTACCTGCCCATTCGACCACCAAGCGAAACATCGCATCGAGCGAGCACGTACTCGGAT
GGAAGCCGGTCTTGTCGATCAGGATGATCTGGACGAAGAGCATCAGGGGCTCGCGCCAGCCGAACTGTTC
GCCAGGCTCAAGGCGCGTATGCCCGACGGCGAGGATCTCGTCGTGACTCATGGCGATGCCTGCTTGCCGA
ATATCATGGTGGAAAATGGCCGCTTTTCTGGATTCATCGACTGTGGCCGGCTGGGTGTGGCGGACCGCTA
TCAGGACATAGCGTTGGCTACCCGTGATATTGCTGAAGAGCTTGGCGGCGAATGGGCTGACCGCTTCCTC
GTGCTTTACGGTATCGCCGCTCCCGATTCGCAGCGCATCGCCTTCTATCGCCTTCTTGACGAGTTCTTCT
GAGCGGGACTCTGGGGTTCGAAATGACCGACCAAGCGACGCCCAACCTGCCATCACGAGATTTCGATTCC
ACCGCCGCCTTCTATGAAAGGTTGGGCTTCGGAATCGTTTTCCGGGACGCCGGCTGGATGATCCTCCAGC
GCGGGGATCTCATGCTGGAGTTCTTCGCCCACCCCAACTTGTTTATTGCAGCTTATAATGGTTACAAATA
AAGCAATAGCATCACAAATTTCACAAATAAAGCATTTTTTTCACTGCATTCTAGTTGTGGTTTGTCCAAA
CTCATCAATGTATCTTATCATGTCTGTATACCGTCGATCTTTCCGCTTCCTCGCTCACTGACTCGCTGCG
CTCGGTCGTTCGGCTGCGGCGAGCGGTATCAGCTCACTCAAAGGCGGTAATACGGTTATCCACAGAATCA
GGGGATAACGCAGGAAAGAACATGTGAGCAAAAGGCCAGCAAAAGGCCAGGAACCGTAAAAAGGCCGCGT
TGCTGGCGTTTTTCCATAGGCTCCGCCCCCCTGACGAGCATCACAAAAATCGACGCTCAAGTCAGAGGTG
GCGAAACCCGACAGGACTATAAAGATACCAGGCGTTTCCCCCTGGAAGCTCCCTCGTGCGCTCTCCTGTT
CCGACCCTGCCGCTTACCGGATACCTGTCCGCCTTTCTCCCTTCGGGAAGCGTGGCGCTTTCTCATAGCT
CACGCTGTAGGTATCTCAGTTCGGTGTAGGTCGTTCGCTCCAAGCTGGGCTGTATGCACGAACCCCCCGT
TCAGCCCGACCGCTGCGCCTTATCCGGTAACTATCGTCTTGAGTCCAACCCGGTAAGACACGACTTATCG
CCACTGGCAGCAGCCACTGGTAACAGGATTAGCAGAGCGAGGTATGTAGGCGGTGCTACAGAGTTCTTGA
AGTGGTGGCCTAACTACGGCTACACTAGAAGAACAGTATTTGGTATCTGCGCTCTGCTGAAGCCAGTTAC
CTTCGGAAAAAGAGTTGGTAGCTCTTGATCCGGCAAACAAACCACCGCTGGTAGCGGTGGTTTTTTTGTT
TGCAAGCAGCAGATTACGCGCAGAAAAAAAGGATCTCAAGAAGATCCTTTGATCTTTTCTACGGGGTCTG
ACGCTCAGTGGAACGAAAACTCACGTTAAGGGATTTTGGTCATGAGATTATCAAAAAGGATCTTCACCTA
GATCCTTTTAAATTAAAAATGAAGTTTTAAATCAATCTAAAGTATATATGAGTAAACTTGGTCTGACAGT
TACCAATGCTTAATCAGTGAGGCACCTATCTCAGCGATCTGTCTATTTCGTTCATCCATAGTTGCCTGAC
TCCCCGTCGTGTAGATAACTACGATACGGGAGGGCTTACCATCTGGCCCCAGTGCTGCAATGATACCGCG
AGACCCACGCTCACCGGCTCCAGATTTATCAGCAATAAACCAGCCAGCCGGAAGGGCCGAGCGCAGAAGT
GGTCCTGCAACTTTATCCGCCTCCATCCAGTCTATTAATTGTTGCCGGGAAGCTAGAGTAAGTAGTTCGC
CAGTTAATAGTTTGCGCAACGTTGTTGCCATTGCTACAGGCATCGTGGTGTCACGCTCGTCGTTTGGTAT
GGCTTCATTCAGCTCCGGTTCCCAACGATCAAGGCGAGTTACATGATCCCCCATGTTGTGCAAAAAAGCG
GTTAGCTCCTTCGGTCCTCCGATCGTTGTCAGAAGTAAGTTGGCCGCAGTGTTATCACTCATGGTTATGG
CAGCACTGCATAATTCTCTTACTGTCATGCCATCCGTAAGATGCTTTTCTGTGACTGGTGAGTACTCAAC
CAAGTCATTCTGAGAATAGTGTATGCGGCGACCGAGTTGCTCTTGCCCGGCGTCAATACGGGATAATACC
GCGCCACATAGCAGAACTTTAAAAGTGCTCATCATTGGAAAACGTTCTTCGGGGCGAAAACTCTCAAGGA
TCTTACCGCTGTTGAGATCCAGTTCGATGTAACCCACTCGGGCACCCAACTGATCTTCAGCATCTTTTAC
TTTCACCAGCGTTTCTGGGTGAGCAAAAACAGGAAGGCAAAATGCCGCAAAAAAGGGAATAAGGGCGACA
CGGAAATGTTGAATACTCATACTCTTCCTTTTTCAATATTATTGAAGCATTTATCAGGGTTATTGTCTCA
TGAGCGGATACATATTTGAATGTATTTAGAAAAATAAACAAATAGGGGTTCCGCGCACATTTCCCCGAAA
AGTGCCACCTGACGTCAGATCGACGGATCGGGAGATCG
